>Addgene plasmid #240208 | pSpRYa-Theo-1 | addgene full sequence | sequence record 482802 | Addgene NGS Result
TTACGAAATCATCCTGTGGAGCTTAGTAGGTTTAGCAAGATGGCAGCGCCTAAATGTAGAATGATAAAAG
GATTAAGAGATTAATTTCCCTAAAAATGATAAAACAAGCGTTTTGAAAGCGCTTGTTTTTTTGGTTTGCA
GTCAGAGTAGAATAGAAGTATCAAAAAAAGCACCGACTCGGTGCCACTTTTTCAAGTTGATAACGGACTA
GCCTTATTTTAACTTGCTATGCTGTTTTGAATGGTTCCAACAAGATTATTTTATAACTTTTATAACAAAT
AATCAAGGAGAAATTCAAAGAAATTTATCAGCCATAAAACAATACTTAATACTATAGAATGATAACAAAA
TAAACTACTTTTTAAAAGAATTTTGTGTTATAATCTATTTATTATTAAGTATTGGGTAATATTTTTTGAA
GAGATATTTTGAAAAAGAAAAATTAAAGCATATTAAACTAATTTCGGAGGTCATTAAAACTATTATTGAA
ATCATCAAACTCATTATGGATTTAATTTAAACTTTTTATTTTAGGAGGCAAAAATGGATAAGAAATACTC
AATAGGCTTAGCTATCGGCACAAATAGCGTCGGATGGGCGGTGATCACTGATGAATATAAGGTTCCGTCT
AAAAAGTTCAAGGTTCTGGGAAATACAGACCGCCACAGTATCAAAAAAAATCTTATAGGGGCTCTTTTAT
TTGACAGTGGAGAGACAGCGGAACGTACTCGTCTCAAACGGACAGCTCGTAGAAGGTATACACGTCGGAA
GAATCGTATTTGTTATCTACAGGAGATTTTTTCAAATGAGATGGCGAAAGTAGATGATAGTTTCTTTCAT
CGACTTGAAGAGTCTTTTTTGGTGGAAGAAGACAAGAAGCATGAACGTCATCCTATTTTTGGAAATATAG
TAGATGAAGTTGCTTATCATGAGAAATATCCAACTATCTATCATCTGCGAAAAAAATTGGTAGATTCTAC
TGATAAAGCGGATTTGCGCTTAATCTATTTGGCCTTAGCGCATATGATTAAGTTTCGTGGTCATTTTTTG
ATTGAGGGAGATTTAAATCCTGATAATAGTGATGTGGACAAACTATTTATCCAGTTGGTACAAACCTACA
ATCAATTATTTGAAGAAAACCCTATTAACGCAAGTGGAGTAGATGCTAAAGCGATTCTTTCTGCACGATT
GAGTAAATCAAGACGATTAGAAAATCTCATTGCTCAGCTCCCCGGTGAGAAGAAAAATGGCTTATTTGGG
AATCTCATTGCTTTGTCATTGGGTTTGACCCCTAATTTTAAATCAAATTTTGATTTGGCAGAAGATGCTA
AATTACAGCTTTCAAAAGATACTTACGATGATGATTTAGATAATTTATTGGCGCAAATTGGAGATCAATA
TGCTGATTTGTTTTTGGCAGCTAAGAATTTATCAGATGCTATTTTACTTTCAGATATCCTAAGAGTAAAT
ACTGAAATAACTAAGGCTCCCCTATCAGCTTCAATGATTAAACGCTACGATGAACATCATCAAGACTTGA
CTCTTTTAAAAGCTTTAGTTCGACAACAACTTCCAGAAAAGTATAAAGAAATCTTTTTTGATCAATCAAA
AAACGGATATGCAGGTTATATTGATGGGGGAGCTAGCCAAGAAGAATTTTATAAATTTATCAAACCAATT
TTAGAAAAAATGGATGGTACTGAGGAATTATTGGTGAAACTAAATCGTGAAGATTTGCTGCGCAAGCAAC
GGACCTTTGACAACGGCTCTATTCCCCATCAAATTCACTTGGGTGAGCTGCATGCTATTTTGAGAAGACA
AGAAGACTTTTATCCATTTTTAAAAGACAATCGTGAGAAGATTGAAAAAATCTTGACTTTTCGAATTCCT
TATTATGTTGGTCCATTGGCGCGTGGCAATAGTCGTTTTGCATGGATGACTCGGAAGTCTGAAGAAACAA
TTACCCCATGGAATTTTGAAGAAGTTGTCGATAAAGGTGCTTCAGCTCAATCATTTATTGAACGCATGAC
AAACTTTGATAAAAATCTTCCAAATGAAAAAGTACTACCAAAACATAGTTTGCTTTATGAGTATTTTACG
GTTTATAACGAATTGACAAAGGTCAAATATGTTACTGAAGGAATGCGAAAACCAGCATTTCTTTCAGGTG
AACAGAAGAAAGCCATTGTTGATTTACTCTTCAAAACAAATCGAAAAGTAACCGTTAAGCAATTAAAAGA
AGATTATTTCAAAAAAATAGAATGTTTTGATAGTGTTGAAATTTCAGGAGTTGAAGATAGATTTAATGCT
TCATTAGGTACCTACCATGATTTGCTAAAAATTATTAAAGATAAAGATTTTTTGGATAATGAAGAAAATG
AAGATATCTTAGAGGATATTGTTTTAACATTGACCTTATTTGAAGATAGGGAGATGATTGAGGAAAGACT
TAAAACATATGCTCACCTCTTTGATGATAAGGTGATGAAACAGCTTAAACGTCGCCGTTATACTGGTTGG
GGACGTTTGTCTCGAAAATTGATTAATGGTATTAGGGATAAGCAATCTGGCAAAACAATATTAGATTTTT
TGAAATCAGATGGTTTTGCCAATCGCAATTTTATGCAGCTGATCCATGATGATAGTTTGACATTTAAAGA
AGACATTCAAAAAGCACAAGTGTCTGGACAAGGCGATAGTTTACATGAACATATTGCAAATTTAGCTGGT
AGCCCTGCTATTAAAAAAGGTATTTTACAGACTGTAAAAGTTGTTGATGAATTGGTCAAAGTAATGGGGC
GGCATAAGCCAGAAAATATCGTTATTGAAATGGCACGTGAAAATCAGACAACTCAAAAGGGCCAGAAAAA
TTCGCGAGAGCGTATGAAACGAATCGAAGAAGGTATCAAAGAATTAGGAAGTCAGATTCTTAAAGAGCAT
CCTGTTGAAAATACTCAATTGCAAAATGAAAAGCTCTATCTCTATTATCTCCAAAATGGAAGAGACATGT
ATGTGGACCAAGAATTAGATATTAATCGTTTAAGTGATTATGATGTCGATGCGATTGTTCCACAAAGTTT
CCTTAAAGACGATTCAATAGACAATAAGGTCTTAACGCGTTCTGATAAAAATCGTGGTAAATCGGATAAC
GTTCCAAGTGAAGAAGTAGTCAAAAAGATGAAAAACTATTGGAGACAACTTCTAAACGCCAAGTTAATCA
CTCAACGTAAGTTTGATAATTTAACGAAAGCTGAACGTGGAGGTTTGAGTGAACTTGATAAAGCTGGTTT
TATCAAACGCCAATTGGTTGAAACTCGCCAAATCACTAAGCATGTGGCACAAATTTTGGATAGTCGCATG
AATACTAAATACGATGAAAATGATAAACTTATTCGAGAGGTTAAAGTGATTACCTTAAAATCTAAATTAG
TTTCTGACTTCCGAAAAGATTTCCAATTCTATAAAGTACGTGAGATTAACAATTACCATCATGCCCATGA
TGCGTATCTAAATGCCGTCGTTGGAACTGCTTTGATTAAGAAATATCCAAAACTTGAATCGGAGTTTGTC
TATGGTGATTATAAAGTTTATGATGTTCGTAAAATGATTGCTAAGTCTGAGCAAGAAATAGGCAAAGCAA
CCGCAAAATATTTCTTTTACTCTAATATCATGAACTTCTTCAAAACAGAAATTACACTTGCAAATGGAGA
GATTCGCAAACGCCCTCTAATCGAAACTAATGGGGAAACTGGAGAAATTGTCTGGGATAAAGGGCGAGAT
TTTGCCACAGTGCGCAAAGTATTGTCCATGCCCCAAGTCAATATTGTCAAGAAAACAGAAGTACAGACAG
GCGGATTCTCCAAGGAGTCAATTCGTCCAAAAAGAAATTCGGACAAGCTTATTGCTCGTAAAAAAGACTG
GGATCCAAAAAAATATGGTGGTTTTCTGTGGCCAACGGTAGCTTATTCAGTCCTAGTGGTTGCTAAGGTG
GAAAAAGGGAAATCGAAGAAGTTAAAATCCGTTAAAGAGTTACTAGGGATCACAATTATGGAAAGAAGTT
CCTTTGAAAAAAATCCGATTGACTTTTTAGAAGCTAAAGGATATAAGGAAGTTAAAAAAGACTTAATCAT
TAAACTACCTAAATATAGTCTTTTTGAGTTAGAAAACGGTCGTAAACGGATGCTGGCTAGTGCCAAACAG
TTACAAAAAGGAAATGAGCTGGCTCTGCCAAGCAAATATGTGAATTTTTTATATTTAGCTAGTCATTATG
AAAAGTTGAAGGGTAGTCCAGAAGATAACGAACAAAAACAATTGTTTGTGGAGCAGCATAAGCATTATTT
AGATGAGATTATTGAGCAAATCAGTGAATTTTCTAAGCGTGTTATTTTAGCAGATGCCAATTTAGATAAA
GTTCTTAGTGCATATAACAAACATAGAGACAAACCAATACGTGAACAAGCAGAAAATATTATTCATTTAT
TTACGTTGACGCGTCTTGGAGCTCCCCGTGCTTTTAAATATTTTGATACAACAATTGATCCGAAACAGTA
TCGTTCTACAAAAGAAGTTTTAGATGCCACTCTTATCCATCAATCCATCACTGGTCTTTATGAAACACGC
ATTGATTTGAGTCAGCTAGGAGGTGACTAACTCGAGTAAGGATCTCCAGGCATCAAATAAAACGAAAGGC
TCAGTCGAAAGACTGGGCCTTTCGTTTTATCTGTTGTTTGTCGGTGAACGCTCTCTACTAGAGTCACACT
GGCTCACCTTCGGGTGGGCCTTTCTGCGTTTATACCTAGAGCGCCCGGAAGAGAGTCAATTCAGGGTGGT
GAATCTGCAGTTTACGGCTAGCTCAGCCCTAGGTATTATGCTAGCGAATTCATTAAAGAGGAGAAAGGTA
CCATGGGGCCCGCTTCTAACTTTACTCAGTTCGTTCTCGTCGACAATGGCGGAACTGGCGACGTGACTGT
CGCCCCAAGCAACTTCGCTAACGGGATCGCTGAATGGATCAGCTCTAACTCGCGTTCACAGGCTTACAAA
GTAACCTGTAGCGTTCGTCAGAGCTCTGCGCAGAATCGCAAATACACCATCAAAGTCGAGGTGCCTAAAG
GCGCCTGGCGTTCGTACTTAAATATGGAACTAACCATTCCAATTTTCGCCACGAATTCCGACTGCGAGCT
TATTGTTAAGGCAATGCAAGGTCTCCTAAAAGATGGAAACCCGATTCCCTCAGCAATCGCAGCAAACTCC
GGCATCTACGGTGGCGGAGGTAGCATGTCCCATCAGAAAATTATTCAGGATCTTATCGCATGGATTGACG
AGCATATTGACCAGCCGCTTAACATTGATGTAGTCGCAAAAAAATCAGGCTATTCAAAGTGGTACTTGCA
ACGAATGTTCCGCACGGTGACGCATCAGACGCTTGGCGATTACATTCGCCAACGCCGCCTGTTACTGGCC
GCCGTTGAGTTGCGCACCACCGAGCGTCCGATTTTTGATATCGCAATGGACCTGGGTTATGTCTCGCAGC
AGACCTTCTCCCGCGTTTTCGCGCGGCAGTTTGATCGCACTCCCGCGGATTATCGCCACCGCCTGTAAGC
GGCCGCCACGCAAAAAACCCCGCTTCGGCGGGGTTTTTTCGCCCTAGGGATATATTCCGCTTCCTCGCTC
ACTGACTCGCTACGCTCGGTCGTTCGACTGCGGCGAGCGGAAATGGCTTACGAACGGGGCGGAGATTTCC
TGGAAGATGCCAGGAAGATACTTAACAGGGAAGTGAGAGGGCCGCGGCAAAGCCGTTTTTCCATAGGCTC
CGCCCCCCTGACAAGCATCACGAAATCTGACGCTCAAATCAGTGGTGGCGAAACCCGACAGGACTATAAA
GATACCAGGCGTTTCCCCCTGGCGGCTCCCTCGTGCGCTCTCCTGTTCCTGCCTTTCGGTTTACCGGTGT
CATTCCGCTGTTATGGCCGCGTTTGTCTCATTCCACGCCTGACACTCAGTTCCGGGTAGGCAGTTCGCTC
CAAGCTGGACTGTATGCACGAACCCCCCGTTCAGTCCGACCGCTGCGCCTTATCCGGTAACTATCGTCTT
GAGTCCAACCCGGAAAGACATGCAAAAGCACCACTGGCAGCAGCCACTGGTAATTGATTTAGAGGAGTTA
GTCTTGAAGTCATGCGCCGGTTAAGGCTAAACTGAAAGGACAAGTTTTGGTGACTGCGCTCCTCCAAGCC
AGTTACCTCGGTTCAAAGAGTTGGTAGCTCAGAGAACCTTCGAAAAACCGCCCTGCAAGGCGGTTTTTTC
GTTTTCAGAGCAAGAGATTACGCGCAGACCAAAACGATCTCAAGAAGATCATCTTATTAATCAGATAAAA
TATTTCTAGATTTCAGTGCAATTTATCTCTTCAAATGTAGCACCTGAAGTCAGCCCCATACGATATAAGT
TGTTACTAGATTGACAGCTAGCTCAGTCCTAGGTATAATACTAGTTGCAGCCACGTGTGAGAGTTGTTTT
AGAGCTAGAAATAGCAAGTTAAAATAAGGCTAGTCCGTTATCAACTTGAAAAAGTGTGTATGTGATCTGA
TACCAGCCTCATAGCTTGAGGATCACCCAAGTGGAGCGGAAACGCTGGCCCTTGGCAGCAGATCGCATAC
TTTTTTTTGAAGCTTGGGCCCGAACAAAAACTCATCTCAGAAGAGGATCTGAATAGCGCCGTCGACCATC
ATCATCATCATCATTGAGTTTAAACGGTCTCCAGCTTGGCTGTTTTGGCGGATGAGAGAAGATTTTCAGC
CTGATACAGATTAAATCAGAACGCAGAAGCGGTCTGATAAAACAGAATTTGCCTGGCGGCAGTAGCGCGG
TGGTCCCACCTGACCCCATGCCGAACTCAGAAGTGAAACGCCGTAGCGCCGATGGTAGTGTGGGGTCTCC
CCATGCGAGAGTAGGGAACTGCCAGGCATCAAATAAAACGAAAGGCTCAGTCGAAAGACTGGGCCTTTCG
TTTTATCTGTTGTTTGTCGGTGAACTGGATCCTTACTCGAGTCTAGACTGCAGGCTTCCTCGCTCACTGA
CTCGCTGCGCTCGGTCGTTCGGCTGCGGCGAGCGGTATCAGCTCACTCAAAGGCGGTAATACGGTTATCC
ACAGAATCAGGGGATAACGCAGGAAAGAACATGTGAGCAAAAGGCCAGCAAAAGGCCAGGAACCGTAAAA
AACTAGTGCTTGGATTCTCACCAATAAAAAACGCCCGGCGGCAACCGAGCGTTCTGAACAAATCCAGATG
GAGTTCTGAGGTCATTACTGGATCTATCAACAGGAGTCCAAGCGAGCTCGATATCAAATTACGCCCCGCC
CTGCCACTCATCGCAGTACTGTTGTAATTCATTAAGCATTCTGCCGACATGGAAGCCATCACAAACGGCA
TGATGAACCTGAATCGCCAGCGGCATCAGCACCTTGTCGCCTTGCGTATAATATTTGCCCATGGTGAAAA
CGGGGGCGAAGAAGTTGTCCATATTGGCCACGTTTAAATCAAAACTGGTGAAACTCACCCAGGGATTGGC
TGAGACGAAAAACATATTCTCAATAAACCCTTTAGGGAAATAGGCCAGGTTTTCACCGTAACACGCCACA
TCTTGCGAATATATGTGTAGAAACTGCCGGAAATCGTCGTGGTATTCACTCCAGAGCGATGAAAACGTTT
CAGTTTGCTCATGGAAAACGGTGTAACAAGGGTGAACACTATCCCATATCACCAGCTCACCGTCTTTCAT
TGCCATACGAAATTCCGGATGAGCATTCATCAGGCGGGCAAGAATGTGAATAAAGGCCGGATAAAACTTG
TGCTTATTTTTCTTTACGGTCTTTAAAAAGGCCGTAATATCCAGCTGAACGGTCTGGTTATAGGTACATT
GAGCAACTGACTGAAATGCCTCAAAATGTTCTTTACGATGCCATTGGGATATATCAACGGTGGTATATCC
AGTGATTTTTTTCTCCATTTTAGCTTCCTTAGCTCCTGAAAATCTCGATAACTCAAAAAATACGCCCGGT
AGTGATCTTATTTCATTATGGTGAAAGTTGGAACCTCTTACGTGCCGATCAACGTCTCATTTTCGCCAGA
TATCGACGTCTTAAG
Features (pLannotate 1.2.2; 18 found; start..end, strand, type, name):
    170..248     -  misc_RNA       tracrRNA: trans-activating CRISPR RNA for the Streptococcus pyogenes CRISPR/Cas9 system
    544..4648    +  CDS            dCas9 (fragment): catalytically dead mutant of the Cas9 endonuclease from the Streptococcus pyogenes Type II CRISPR/Cas system RNA-guided DNA-binding protein that lacks endonuclease activity due to the D10A mutation in the RuvC catalytic domain and the H840A mutation in the HNH catalytic domain
   4674..4745    +  terminator     rrnB T1 terminator: transcription terminator T1 from the E. coli rrnB gene
   4761..4788    +  terminator     T7Te terminator: phage T7 early transcription terminator
   4800..4834    +  promoter       lacIq promoter (fragment): lacI (mutant); In the lacIq allele, a single base change in the promoter boosts expression of the lacI gene about 10-fold.
   4912..5259    +  CDS            CAPSD_BPMS2 (fragment): Experimental evidence at protein level: Swiss-Prot protein existence level 1. Acts as a translational repressor of viral replicase synthesis late in infection. This latter function is the result of capsid protein interaction with an RNA hairpin which contains the replicase ribosome-binding site. From Escherichia phage MS2 (Bacteriophage MS2).
   5275..5595    +  CDS            soxS: SOXS_ECOLI - Experimental evidence at protein level: Swiss-Prot protein existence level 1. Transcriptional activator of the superoxide response regulon of E.coli that includes at least 10 genes such as sodA, nfo, zwf and micF. Binds the DNA sequence 5'-GCACN(7)CAA-3'. It also facilitates the subsequent binding of RNA polymerase to the micF and the nfo promoters. From Escherichia coli (strain K12).
   5655..5710    -  rep_origin     RSF ori (fragment): Plasmids containing the RSF 1030 origin of replication can be propagated in E. coli cells that contain additional plasmids with compatible origins.
   5798..6343    -  rep_origin     p15A ori: Plasmids containing the medium-copy-number p15A origin of replication can be propagated in E. coli cells that contain a second plasmid with the ColE1 origin.
   6451..6485    +  promoter       J23119(SpeI) promoter: bacterial promoter (Registry of Standard Biological Parts BBa J23119) modified to end with an SpeI site
   6506..6566    +  misc_RNA       gRNA scaffold (fragment): guide RNA scaffold for the Streptococcus pyogenes CRISPR/Cas9 system
   6717..6734    +  CDS            capTEV™ (fragment): composite tag for in vivo biotinylation, TEV protease cleavage, and 6xHis tagging
   6841..6956    +  ncRNA          5S rRNA: Accession: RF00001 - 5S ribosomal RNA
   6960..7006    +  terminator     rrnB T1 terminator: transcription terminator T1 from the E. coli rrnB gene
   7054..7182    -  rep_origin     RSF ori (fragment): Plasmids containing the RSF 1030 origin of replication can be propagated in E. coli cells that contain additional plasmids with compatible origins.
   7224..7318    -  terminator     lambda t0 terminator: transcription terminator from phage lambda
   7342..7998    -  CDS            cat: CAT_ECOLX - Experimental evidence at protein level: Swiss-Prot protein existence level 1. This enzyme is an effector of chloramphenicol resistance in bacteria. From Escherichia coli. This protein is used as a marker in many commonly used cloning vectors, such as pACYC184.
   7999..8101    -  promoter       cat promoter: promoter of the E. coli cat gene encoding chloramphenicol acetyltransferase
