[The description below was written by a language model from this plasmid's Addgene catalogue record and pLannotate feature annotations shown in this document.]
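Description:
pSpRYa-Theo-1 is an 8,135 bp bacterial expression plasmid for CRISPR activation (CRISPRa) in E. coli. It is built on a p15A backbone, recorded as low copy, and is selected with chloramphenicol through a cat gene driven by its own promoter and followed by a lambda t0 terminator. The p15A origin is compatible with ColE1-type plasmids, so a separate reporter or pathway plasmid could be kept in the same cell. The short RSF ori fragments, the capTEV fragment and the 5S rRNA hit in the automated annotation appear to be partial matches or rrnB-derived terminator context rather than functional parts.

The plasmid carries three synthetic expression units. The first is dSpRY, a nuclease-dead form of the PAM-relaxed SpRY variant of Streptococcus pyogenes Cas9. It is expressed from the native Sp.pCas9 promoter region, which includes an annotated tracrRNA, and is terminated by rrnB T1 and T7Te. The annotation tool labels this gene as a dCas9 fragment. The second unit is MCP-SoxS, a fusion of the MS2 coat protein to the E. coli transcriptional activator SoxS. The record gives its promoter as the constitutive J23107, which the tool labels as a lacIq promoter fragment. The third unit is a 166 bp theophylline-responsive "MR-scRNA" (metabolite-responsive scaffold RNA, variant 1), transcribed from the strong J23119 promoter and containing a Cas9 guide scaffold.

In this type of system, the scaffold RNA directs dSpRY to a site upstream of a target promoter and recruits MCP-SoxS through an MS2 hairpin, which activates transcription. Here the scaffold RNA is designed to respond to theophylline, making gene regulation ligand-dependent. The record does not state the guide's target or the details of the switching mechanism.
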