Addgene plasmid #240208: pSpRYa-Theo-1
Purpose: Bacterial SpRYa vector expressing dSpRY, MCP-SoxS, and a theophylline-responsive MR-scRNA
Depositing lab: Wilfred Chen. Depositing organization: University of Delaware. Publication: Metabolite-responsive scaffold RNAs for dynamic CRISPR transcriptional regulation. Stohr AM, Hansen H, Richards B, Park H, Goncalves AG, Agrawal A, Blenner M, Chen W. Nucleic Acids Res. 2025 Nov 13;53(21):gkaf1290. doi: 10.1093/nar/gkaf1290. PubMed 41277686.
Backbone
  Vector backbone: p15a
  Total vector size (bp): 8135
  Vector type: Bacterial Expression, CRISPR
Growth in bacteria
  Bacterial resistance: Chloramphenicol, 25 μg/mL
  Growth temperature: 37°C
  Growth strain: DH5alpha
  Copy number: Low Copy
Gene/Insert 1
  Gene/Insert name: dSpRY
  Species: Synthetic
  Insert size (bp): 4107
  Promoter: Sp.pCas9
  Cloning method: Gibson Cloning
  Sequencing primers: 5′ None
Gene/Insert 2
  Gene/Insert name: MCP-SoxS
  Species: Synthetic
  Insert size (bp): 696
  Promoter: J23107
  Cloning method: Gibson Cloning
  Sequencing primers: 5′ None
Gene/Insert 3
  Gene/Insert name: Theophylline MR-scRNA variant 1
  Species: Synthetic
  Insert size (bp): 166
  Promoter: J23119
  Cloning method: Gibson Cloning
  Sequencing primers: 5′ None
Resource information
  A portion of this plasmid was derived from a plasmid made by: Jesse Zalatan (Addgene plasmid 192640)
Terms and licenses: Academic/Nonprofit Terms; Industry Terms: Not Available to Industry
How to cite: pSpRYa-Theo-1 was a gift from Wilfred Chen (Addgene plasmid # 240208 ; http://n2t.net/addgene:240208 ; RRID:Addgene_240208)
